Addgene plasmid #142768: TFORF1257
Purpose: Lentiviral vector for overexpressing transcription factor ORFs with unique 24-bp barcodes. Barcodes facilitate identification of transcription factors in pooled screens.
Depositing lab: Feng Zhang. Depositing organization: Broad Institute. Publication: A transcription factor atlas of directed differentiation. Joung J, Ma S, Tay T, Geiger-Schuller KR, Kirchgatterer PC, Verdine VK, Guo B, Arias-Garcia MA, Allen WE, Singh A, Kuksenko O, Abudayyeh OO, Gootenberg JS, Fu Z, Macrae RK, Buenrostro JD, Regev A, Zhang F. Cell. 2023 Jan 5;186(1):209-229.e26. doi: 10.1016/j.cell.2022.11.026. PubMed 36608654.
Backbone
  Vector backbone: pLX_TRC317
  Backbone manufacturer: Broad Institute Genetic Perturbation Platform
  Backbone size w/o insert (bp): 8264
  Vector type: Mammalian Expression, Lentiviral
  Selectable markers: Puromycin
Growth in bacteria
  Bacterial resistance: Ampicillin, 100 μg/mL
  Growth temperature: 37°C
  Growth strain: NEB Stable
  Copy number: High Copy
Gene/Insert
  Gene/Insert name: TP53
  Species: H. sapiens (human)
  Insert size (bp): 1283
  Entrez Gene: TP53 (a.k.a. BCC7, BMFS5, LFS1, P53, TRP53)
  Promoter: EF1a
  Cloning method: Unknown
  Sequencing primers: 5′ GGGTGGAGACTGAAGTTAGGCCAG; 3′ CACATAGCGTAAAAGGAGCAACATAG
Terms and licenses: Academic/Nonprofit Terms; Industry Terms: Not Available to Industry
Depositor comments: NM_000546,NM_001126112,ENST00000269305,ENST00000445888 . The transcription factor ORF portion of this plasmid was synthesized by Genewiz. Please test multiple small colonies in case of plasmid recombination. To make this collection available in a timely manner, a portion of this collection was not fully sequenced by Addgene. If an Addgene verified full plasmid sequence is not available, please contact us prior to placing an order to request the full sequence.
How to cite: TFORF1257 was a gift from Feng Zhang (Addgene plasmid # 142768 ; http://n2t.net/addgene:142768 ; RRID:Addgene_142768)
