[The description below was written by a language model from this plasmid's Addgene catalogue record and pLannotate feature annotations shown in this document.]
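Description:
TFORF1257 is a third-generation-style, self-inactivating lentiviral expression plasmid built on the pLX_TRC317 backbone and carrying the human TP53 open reading frame. It belongs to a barcoded transcription factor ORF collection. It is propagated in E. coli through a high-copy ColE1/pUC-type origin with ampicillin selection (AmpR under its own bla promoter), and it also carries an f1 origin and remnants of lac/lacZα cloning-vector sequence. The depositor notes that the plasmid can recombine, as is common for LTR-containing vectors, and that the ORF portion was made by gene synthesis.

The viral genome is transcribed in packaging cells from an RSV promoter fused to a truncated HIV-1 5' LTR. This is followed by the Ψ packaging signal with a gag fragment, the Rev response element for Rev-dependent nuclear export, and a cPPT/CTS element. The genome ends in a ΔU3 3' LTR that inactivates LTR promoter activity after integration, with an SV40 poly(A) signal downstream.

Two expression units sit between the LTRs. An SV40 early promoter/origin segment drives puromycin N-acetyltransferase for selection of transduced mammalian cells. The EF-1α promoter drives TP53, annotated as a roughly 1.2 kb coding sequence, and a WPRE downstream enhances transcript stability and expression. The catalogue describes a unique 24-bp barcode associated with each ORF. The feature table does not annotate it, but the recorded insert size exceeds the coding sequence, and a short U6 promoter fragment lies between the ORF and the WPRE.

The construct is intended for constitutive TP53 overexpression. In pooled transcription factor screens, barcode sequencing identifies which factor each cell received.
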