Features (pLannotate 1.2.2; 31 found; start..end, strand, type, name):
      5..231     +  promoter       RSV promoter: Rous sarcoma virus enhancer/promoter
    232..412     +  LTR            5' LTR (truncated): truncated 5' long terminal repeat (LTR) from HIV-1
    459..584     +  misc_feature   HIV-1 Ψ: packaging signal of human immunodeficiency virus type 1
    568..931     +  CDS            HIV-1 gag (fragment): gag protein from human immunodeficiency virus 1; gag
   1077..1310    +  misc_feature   RRE: The Rev response element (RRE) of HIV-1 allows for Rev-dependent mRNA export from the nucleus to the cytoplasm.
   1687..1713    +  CDS            Rev (fragment): human immunodeficiency virus 1 (HIV-1) Rev protein; rev; enhances nuclear export of unspliced and incompletely spliced viral mRNAs
   1720..1743    +  promoter       SV40 promoter (fragment): SV40 early promoter
   1744..1815    +  promoter       SV40 promoter (fragment): SV40 enhancer and early promoter
   1839..1974    +  rep_origin     SV40 ori: SV40 origin of replication
   2020..2616    +  CDS            PuroR (fragment): puromycin N-acetyltransferase; pac from Streptomyces; confers resistance to puromycin
   2665..2782    +  misc_feature   cPPT/CTS: central polypurine tract and central termination sequence of HIV-1
   2847..2913    +  CDS            small t antigen (fragment): SV40 (simian virus 40) small t antigen
   2920..4098    +  promoter       EF-1α promoter: strong constitutive promoter for human elongation factor EF-1α
   4115..5293    +  CDS            TP53 (sequence withheld): P53_HUMAN - Also known as P53. Experimental evidence at protein level: Swiss-Prot protein existence level 1. Acts as a tumor suppressor in many tumor types; induces growth arrest or apoptosis depending on the physiological circumstances and cell type. Involved in cell cycle regulation as a trans-activator that acts to negatively regulate cell division by controlling a set of genes required for this process. One of the activated genes is an inhibitor of cyclin-dependent kinases. Apoptosis induction seems to be mediated either by stimulation of BAX and FAS antigen expression, or by repression of
   5309..5362    +  promoter       U6 promoter (fragment): RNA polymerase III promoter for human U6 snRNA
   5404..5992    +  misc_feature   WPRE: woodchuck hepatitis virus posttranscriptional regulatory element
   6043..6062    +  misc_feature   cPPT/CTS (fragment): central polypurine tract and central termination sequence of HIV-1
   6064..6297    +  LTR            3' LTR (ΔU3): self-inactivating 3' long terminal repeat (LTR) from HIV-1
   6375..6496    +  polyA_signal   SV40 poly(A) signal: SV40 polyadenylation signal
   6536..6671    +  rep_origin     SV40 ori: SV40 origin of replication
   6692..6710    -  promoter       T7 promoter: promoter for bacteriophage T7 RNA polymerase
   6718..6873    +  CDS            lacZα (fragment): LacZα fragment of β-galactosidase; lacZ fragment
   6878..7306    +  rep_origin     f1 ori (sequence partly withheld): f1 bacteriophage origin of replication; arrow indicates direction of (+) strand synthesis
   7359..7463    +  promoter       AmpR promoter: bla
   7464..8324    +  CDS            AmpR: β-lactamase; bla; confers resistance to ampicillin, carbenicillin, and related antibiotics
   8495..9083    +  rep_origin     ori: high-copy-number ColE1/pMB1/pBR322/pUC origin of replication
   9266..9358    +  CDS            lacI (fragment): lac repressor; lacI; The lac repressor binds to the lac operator to inhibit transcription in E. coli. This inhibition can be relieved by adding lactose or isopropyl-β-D-thiogalactopyranoside (IPTG).
   9371..9392    +  protein_bind   CAP binding site: CAP binding activates transcription in the presence of cAMP. E. coli catabolite activator protein
   9407..9437    +  promoter       lac promoter: promoter for the E. coli lac operon
   9445..9461    +  protein_bind   lac operator: The lac repressor binds to the lac operator to inhibit transcription in E. coli. This inhibition can be relieved by adding lactose or isopropyl-β-D-thiogalactopyranoside (IPTG). lac repressor encoded by lacI
   9506..9524    +  promoter       T3 promoter: promoter for bacteriophage T3 RNA polymerase
>Addgene plasmid #142768 | TFORF1257 | addgene full sequence | sequence record 395837 | Addgene NGS Result
TTAATGTAGTCTTATGCAATACTCTTGTAGTCTTGCAACATGGTAACGATGAGTTAGCAACATGCCTTAC
AAGGAGAGAAAAAGCACCGTGCATGCCGATTGGTGGAAGTAAGGTGGTACGATCGTGCCTTATTAGGAAG
GCAACAGACGGGTCTGACATGGATTGGACGAACCACTGAATTGCCGCATTGCAGAGATATTGTATTTAAG
TGCCTAGCTCGATACATAAACGGGTCTCTCTGGTTAGACCAGATCTGAGCCTGGGAGCTCTCTGGCTAAC
TAGGGAACCCACTGCTTAAGCCTCAATAAAGCTTGCCTTGAGTGCTTCAAGTAGTGTGTGCCCGTCTGTT
GTGTGACTCTGGTAACTAGAGATCCCTCAGACCCTTTTAGTCAGTGTGGAAAATCTCTAGCAGTGGCGCC
CGAACAGGGACTTGAAAGCGAAAGGGAAACCAGAGGAGCTCTCTCGACGCAGGACTCGGCTTGCTGAAGC
GCGCACGGCAAGAGGCGAGGGGCGGCGACTGGTGAGTACGCCAAAAATTTTGACTAGCGGAGGCTAGAAG
GAGAGAGATGGGTGCGAGAGCGTCAGTATTAAGCGGGGGAGAATTAGATCGCGATGGGAAAAAATTCGGT
TAAGGCCAGGGGGAAAGAAAAAATATAAATTAAAACATATAGTATGGGCAAGCAGGGAGCTAGAACGATT
CGCAGTTAATCCTGGCCTGTTAGAAACATCAGAAGGCTGTAGACAAATACTGGGACAGCTACAACCATCC
CTTCAGACAGGATCAGAAGAACTTAGATCATTATATAATACAGTAGCAACCCTCTATTGTGTGCATCAAA
GGATAGAGATAAAAGACACCAAGGAAGCTTTAGACAAGATAGAGGAAGAGCAAAACAAAAGTAAGACCAC
CGCACAGCAAGCGGCCGCTGATCTTCAGACCTGGAGGAGGAGATATGAGGGACAATTGGAGAAGTGAATT
ATATAAATATAAAGTAGTAAAAATTGAACCATTAGGAGTAGCACCCACCAAGGCAAAGAGAAGAGTGGTG
CAGAGAGAAAAAAGAGCAGTGGGAATAGGAGCTTTGTTCCTTGGGTTCTTGGGAGCAGCAGGAAGCACTA
TGGGCGCAGCGTCAATGACGCTGACGGTACAGGCCAGACAATTATTGTCTGGTATAGTGCAGCAGCAGAA
CAATTTGCTGAGGGCTATTGAGGCGCAACAGCATCTGTTGCAACTCACAGTCTGGGGCATCAAGCAGCTC
CAGGCAAGAATCCTGGCTGTGGAAAGATACCTAAAGGATCAACAGCTCCTGGGGATTTGGGGTTGCTCTG
GAAAACTCATTTGCACCACTGCTGTGCCTTGGAATGCTAGTTGGAGTAATAAATCTCTGGAACAGATTTG
GAATCACACGACCTGGATGGAGTGGGACAGAGAAATTAACAATTACACAAGCTTAATACACTCCTTAATT
GAAGAATCGCAAAACCAGCAAGAAAAGAATGAACAAGAATTATTGGAATTAGATAAATGGGCAAGTTTGT
GGAATTGGTTTAACATAACAAATTGGCTGTGGTATATAAAATTATTCATAATGATAGTAGGAGGCTTGGT
AGGTTTAAGAATAGTTTTTGCTGTACTTTCTATAGTGAATAGAGTTAGGCAGGGATATTCACCATTATCG
TTTCAGACCCACCTCCCAACCCCGAGGGGACCCATGCATTGCATCTCAATTAGTCAGCAACCAGGTGTGG
AAAGTCCCCAGGCTCCCCAGCAGGCAGAAGTATGCAAAGCATGCGTCTCAATTAGTCAGCAACCATAGTC
CCGCCCCTAACTCCGCCCATCCCGCCCCTAACTCCGCCCAGTTCCGCCCATTCTCCGCCCCATGGCTGAC
TAATTTTTTTTATTTATGCAGAGGCCGAGGCCGCCTCGGCCTCTGAGCTATTCCAGAAGTAGTGAGGAGG
CTTTTTTGGAGGCCTAGGCTTTTGCAAAAAGCTTTCTAGAGGTACCACCGGAGCTTACCATGACCGAGTA
CAAGCCCACGGTGCGCCTCGCCACCCGCGACGACGTCCCCAGGGCCGTACGCACCCTCGCCGCCGCGTTC
GCCGACTACCCCGCCACGCGCCACACCGTCGATCCGGACCGCCACATCGAGCGGGTCACCGAGCTGCAAG
AACTCTTCCTCACGCGCGTCGGGCTCGACATCGGCAAGGTGTGGGTCGCGGACGACGGCGCCGCCGTGGC
GGTCTGGACCACGCCGGAGAGCGTCGAAGCGGGGGCGGTGTTCGCCGAGATCGGCCCGCGCATGGCCGAG
TTGAGCGGTTCCCGGCTGGCCGCGCAGCAACAGATGGAAGGCCTCCTGGCGCCGCACCGGCCCAAGGAGC
CCGCGTGGTTCCTGGCCACCGTCGGCGTCTCGCCCGACCACCAGGGCAAGGGTCTGGGCAGCGCCGTCGT
GCTCCCCGGAGTGGAGGCGGCCGAGCGCGCCGGGGTGCCCGCCTTCCTGGAGACCTCCGCGCCCCGCAAC
CTCCCCTTCTACGAGCGGCTCGGCTTCACCGTCACCGCCGACGTCGAGGTGCCCGAAGGACCGCGCACCT
GGTGCATGACCCGCAAGCCCGGTGCCAGTTAACGAATTCTAGATCTTGAGACAAATGGCAGTATTCATCC
ACAATTTTAAAAGAAAAGGGGGGATTGGGGGGTACAGTGCAGGGGAAAGAATAGTAGACATAATAGCAAC
AGACATACAAACTAAAGAATTACAAAAACAAATTACAAAAATTCAAAATTTTCGGGTTTATTACAGGGAC
AGCAGAGATCCACTTTGGCGCCGGCTCGAGGCCTGCAGGTGCAAAGATGGATAAAGTTTTAAACAGAGAG
GAATCTTTGCAGCTAATGGACCTTCTAGGTCTTGAAAGGAGTGGGAATTGGCTCCGGTGCCCGTCAGTGG
GCAGAGCGCACATCGCCCACAGTCCCCGAGAAGTTGGGGGGAGGGGTCGGCAATTGAACCGGTGCCTAGA
GAAGGTGGCGCGGGGTAAACTGGGAAAGTGATGTCGTGTACTGGCTCCGCCTTTTTCCCGAGGGTGGGGG
AGAACCGTATATAAGTGCAGTAGTCGCCGTGAACGTTCTTTTTCGCAACGGGTTTGCCGCCAGAACACAG
GTAAGTGCCGTGTGTGGTTCCCGCGGGCCTGGCCTCTTTACGGGTTATGGCCCTTGCGTGCCTTGAATTA
CTTCCACCTGGCTGCAGTACGTGATTCTTGATCCCGAGCTTCGGGTTGGAAGTGGGTGGGAGAGTTCGAG
GCCTTGCGCTTAAGGAGCCCCTTCGCCTCGTGCTTGAGTTGAGGCCTGGCCTGGGCGCTGGGGCCGCCGC
GTGCGAATCTGGTGGCACCTTCGCGCCTGTCTCGCTGCTTTCGATAAGTCTCTAGCCATTTAAAATTTTT
GATGACCTGCTGCGACGCTTTTTTTCTGGCAAGATAGTCTTGTAAATGCGGGCCAAGATCTGCACACTGG
TATTTCGGTTTTTGGGGCCGCGGGCGGCGACGGGGCCCGTGCGTCCCAGCGCACATGTTCGGCGAGGCGG
GGCCTGCGAGCGCGGCCACCGAGAATCGGACGGGGGTAGTCTCAAGCTGGCCGGCCTGCTCTGGTGCCTG
GCCTCGCGCCGCCGTGTATCGCCCCGCCCTGGGCGGCAAGGCTGGCCCGGTCGGCACCAGTTGCGTGAGC
GGAAAGATGGCCGCTTCCCGGCCCTGCTGCAGGGAGCTCAAAATGGAGGACGCGGCGCTCGGGAGAGCGG
GCGGGTGAGTCACCCACACAAAGGAAAAGGGCCTTTCCGTCCTCAGCCGTCGCTTCATGTGACTCCACGG
AGTACCGGGCGCCGTCCAGGCACCTCGATTAGTTCTCGAGCTTTTGGAGTACGTCGTCTTTAGGTTGGGG
GGAGGGGTTTTATGCGATGGAGTTTCCCCACACTGAGTGGGTGGAGACTGAAGTTAGGCCAGCTTGGCAC
TTGATGTAATTCTCCTTGGAATTTGCCCTTTTTGAGTTTGGATCTTGGTTCATTCTCAAGCCTCAGACAG
TGGTTCAAAGTTTTTTTCTTCCATTTCAGGTGTCGTGAGGCTAGCACCGCCACC
[1179 nt withheld, positions 4115-5293]
TAGTAATGAACTAGTCCGTAACTTGAAAGTATTTCGATTTCTTGGCTTTATATATCTTGTGGAAAGGACG
ATCGCTCTACAGAGACTGTATCGGCACGCGTTAAGTCGACAATCAACCTCTGGATTACAAAATTTGTGAA
AGATTGACTGGTATTCTTAACTATGTTGCTCCTTTTACGCTATGTGGATACGCTGCTTTAATGCCTTTGT
ATCATGCTATTGCTTCCCGTATGGCTTTCATTTTCTCCTCCTTGTATAAATCCTGGTTGCTGTCTCTTTA
TGAGGAGTTGTGGCCCGTTGTCAGGCAACGTGGCGTGGTGTGCACTGTGTTTGCTGACGCAACCCCCACT
GGTTGGGGCATTGCCACCACCTGTCAGCTCCTTTCCGGGACTTTCGCTTTCCCCCTCCCTATTGCCACGG
CGGAACTCATCGCCGCCTGCCTTGCCCGCTGCTGGACAGGGGCTCGGCTGTTGGGCACTGACAATTCCGT
GGTGTTGTCGGGGAAATCATCGTCCTTTCCTTGGCTGCTCGCCTGTGTTGCCACCTGGATTCTGCGCGGG
ACGTCCTTCTGCTACGTCCCTTCGGCCCTCAATCCAGCGGACCTTCCTTCCCGCGGCCTGCTGCCGGCTC
TGCGGCCTCTTCCGCGTCTTCGCCTTCGCCCTCAGACGAGTCGGATCTCCCTTTGGGCCGCCTCCCCGCG
TCGACTTTAAGACCAATGACTTACAAGGCAGCTGTAGATCTTAGCCACTTTTTAAAAGAAAAGGGGGGAC
TGGAAGGGCTAATTCACTCCCAACGAAGACAAGATCTGCTTTTTGCTTGTACTGGGTCTCTCTGGTTAGA
CCAGATCTGAGCCTGGGAGCTCTCTGGCTAACTAGGGAACCCACTGCTTAAGCCTCAATAAAGCTTGCCT
TGAGTGCTTCAAGTAGTGTGTGCCCGTCTGTTGTGTGACTCTGGTAACTAGAGATCCCTCAGACCCTTTT
AGTCAGTGTGGAAAATCTCTAGCAGTACGTATAGTAGTTCATGTCATCTTATTATTCAGTATTTATAACT
TGCAAAGAAATGAATATCAGAGAGTGAGAGGAACTTGTTTATTGCAGCTTATAATGGTTACAAATAAAGC
AATAGCATCACAAATTTCACAAATAAAGCATTTTTTTCACTGCATTCTAGTTGTGGTTTGTCCAAACTCA
TCAATGTATCTTATCATGTCTGGCTCTAGCTATCCCGCCCCTAACTCCGCCCATCCCGCCCCTAACTCCG
CCCAGTTCCGCCCATTCTCCGCCCCATGGCTGACTAATTTTTTTTATTTATGCAGAGGCCGAGGCCGCCT
CGGCCTCTGAGCTATTCCAGAAGTAGTGAGGAGGCTTTTTTGGAGGCCTAGGGACGTACCCAATTCGCCC
TATAGTGAGTCGTATTACGCGCGCTCACTGGCCGTCGTTTTACAACGTCGTGACTGGGAAAACCCTGGCG
TTACCCAACTTAATCGCCTTGCAGCACATCCCCCTTTCGCCAGCTGGCGTAATAGCGAAGAGGCCCGCAC
CGATCGCCCTTCCCAACAGTTGCGCAGCCTGAATGGCGAATGGG
[124 nt withheld, positions 6878-7001]
C
[91 nt withheld, positions 7003-7093]
A
[49 nt withheld, positions 7095-7143]
CCTTTGACGTTGGAGTCCACGTTCTTT
[37 nt withheld, positions 7171-7207]
ACCCTATCTCGGTCTATTCTTTTGATTTATAAGGGATTTTGCCGATTTCGGCCTATTGGTTAAAAAATGA
GCTGATTTAACAAAAATTTAACGCGAATTTTAACAAAATATTAACGCTTACAATTTAGGTGGCACTTTTC
GGGGAAATGTGCGCGGAACCCCTATTTGTTTATTTTTCTAAATACATTCAAATATGTATCCGCTCATGAG
ACAATAACCCTGATAAATGCTTCAATAATATTGAAAAAGGAAGAGTATGAGTATTCAACATTTCCGTGTC
GCCCTTATTCCCTTTTTTGCGGCATTTTGCCTTCCTGTTTTTGCTCACCCAGAAACGCTGGTGAAAGTAA
AAGATGCTGAAGATCAGTTGGGTGCACGAGTGGGTTACATCGAACTGGATCTCAACAGCGGTAAGATCCT
TGAGAGTTTTCGCCCCGAAGAACGTTTTCCAATGATGAGCACTTTTAAAGTTCTGCTATGTGGCGCGGTA
TTATCCCGTATTGACGCCGGGCAAGAGCAACTCGGTCGCCGCATACACTATTCTCAGAATGACTTGGTTG
AGTACTCACCAGTCACAGAAAAGCATCTTACGGATGGCATGACAGTAAGAGAATTATGCAGTGCTGCCAT
AACCATGAGTGATAACACTGCGGCCAACTTACTTCTGACAACGATCGGAGGACCGAAGGAGCTAACCGCT
TTTTTGCACAACATGGGGGATCATGTAACTCGCCTTGATCGTTGGGAACCGGAGCTGAATGAAGCCATAC
CAAACGACGAGCGTGACACCACGATGCCTGTAGCAATGGCAACAACGTTGCGCAAACTATTAACTGGCGA
ACTACTTACTCTAGCTTCCCGGCAACAATTAATAGACTGGATGGAGGCGGATAAAGTTGCAGGACCACTT
CTGCGCTCGGCCCTTCCGGCTGGCTGGTTTATTGCTGATAAATCTGGAGCCGGTGAGCGTGGGTCTCGCG
GTATCATTGCAGCACTGGGGCCAGATGGTAAGCCCTCCCGTATCGTAGTTATCTACACGACGGGGAGTCA
GGCAACTATGGATGAACGAAATAGACAGATCGCTGAGATAGGTGCCTCACTGATTAAGCATTGGTAACTG
TCAGACCAAGTTTACTCATATATACTTTAGATTGATTTAAAACTTCATTTTTAATTTAAAAGGATCTAGG
TGAAGATCCTTTTTGATAATCTCATGACCAAAATCCCTTAACGTGAGTTTTCGTTCCACTGAGCGTCAGA
CCCCGTAGAAAAGATCAAAGGATCTTCTTGAGATCCTTTTTTTCTGCGCGTAATCTGCTGCTTGCAAACA
AAAAAACCACCGCTACCAGCGGTGGTTTGTTTGCCGGATCAAGAGCTACCAACTCTTTTTCCGAAGGTAA
CTGGCTTCAGCAGAGCGCAGATACCAAATACTGTTCTTCTAGTGTAGCCGTAGTTAGGCCACCACTTCAA
GAACTCTGTAGCACCGCCTACATACCTCGCTCTGCTAATCCTGTTACCAGTGGCTGCTGCCAGTGGCGAT
AAGTCGTGTCTTACCGGGTTGGACTCAAGACGATAGTTACCGGATAAGGCGCAGCGGTCGGGCTGAACGG
GGGGTTCGTGCACACAGCCCAGCTTGGAGCGAACGACCTACACCGAACTGAGATACCTACAGCGTGAGCT
ATGAGAAAGCGCCACGCTTCCCGAAGGGAGAAAGGCGGACAGGTATCCGGTAAGCGGCAGGGTCGGAACA
GGAGAGCGCACGAGGGAGCTTCCAGGGGGAAACGCCTGGTATCTTTATAGTCCTGTCGGGTTTCGCCACC
TCTGACTTGAGCGTCGATTTTTGTGATGCTCGTCAGGGGGGCGGAGCCTATGGAAAAACGCCAGCAACGC
GGCCTTTTTACGGTTCCTGGCCTTTTGCTGGCCTTTTGCTCACATGTTCTTTCCTGCGTTATCCCCTGAT
TCTGTGGATAACCGTATTACCGCCTTTGAGTGAGCTGATACCGCTCGCCGCAGCCGAACGACCGAGCGCA
GCGAGTCAGTGAGCGAGGAAGCGGAAGAGCGCCCAATACGCAAACCGCCTCTCCCCGCGCGTTGGCCGAT
TCATTAATGCAGCTGGCACGACAGGTTTCCCGACTGGAAAGCGGGCAGTGAGCGCAACGCAATTAATGTG
AGTTAGCTCACTCATTAGGCACCCCAGGCTTTACACTTTATGCTTCCGGCTCGTATGTTGTGTGGAATTG
TGAGCGGATAACAATTTCACACAGGAAACAGCTATGACCATGATTACGCCAAGCGCGCAATTAACCCTCA
CTAAAGGGAACAAAAGCTGGAGCTGCAAGC
