>Addgene plasmid #142768 | TFORF1257 | depositor partial sequence | sequence record 280442 | Insert
ACCGCCACC
[1179 nt withheld, positions 10-1188]
TAGTAATGAACTAGTCCGTAACTTGAAAGTATTTCGATTTCTTGGCTTTATATATCTTGTGGAAAGGACG
ATCGCTCTACAGAGACTGTATCGGC
