>Addgene plasmid #142768 | TFORF1257 | depositor partial sequence | sequence record 280443 | Barcode
TCGCTCTACAGAGACTGTATCGGC
